>Addgene plasmid #138248 | pFP.E222 | addgene full sequence | sequence record 273451 | Addgene NGS Result
TGCCACCTGACGTCTAAGAAACCATTATTATCATGACATTAACCTATAAAAATAGGCGTATCACGAGGCA
GAATTTCAGATAAAAAAAATCCTTAGCTTTCGCTAAGGATGATTTCTGGAATTCGCGGCCGCTTCTAGAG
TTATGACAACTTGACGGCTACATCATTCACTTTTTCTTCACAACCGGCACGGAACTCGCTCGGGCTGGCC
CCGGTGCATTTTTTAAATACCCGCGAGAAATAGAGTTGATCGTCAAAACCAACATTGCGACCGACGGTGG
CGATAGGCATCCGGGTGGTGCTCAAAAGCAGCTTCGCCTGGCTGATACGTTGGTCCTCGCGCCAGCTTAA
GACGCTAATCCCTAACTGCTGGCGGAAAAGATGTGACAGACGCGACGGCGACAAGCAAACATGCTGTGCG
ACGCTGGCGATATCAAAATTGCTGTCTGCCAGGTGATCGCTGATGTACTGACAAGCCTCGCGTACCCGAT
TATCCATCGGTGGATGGAGCGACTCGTTAATCGCTTCCATGCGCCGCAGTAACAATTGCTCAAGCAGATT
TATCGCCAGCAGCTCCGAATAGCGCCCTTCCCCTTGCCCGGCGTTAATGATTTGCCCAAACAGGTCGCTG
AAATGCGGCTGGTGCGCTTCATCCGGGCGAAAGAACCCCGTATTGGCAAATATTGACGGCCAGTTAAGCC
ATTCATGCCAGTAGGCGCGCGGACGAAAGTAAACCCACTGGTGATACCATTCGCGAGCCTCCGGATGACG
ACCGTAGTGATGAATCTCTCCTGGCGGGAACAGCAAAATATCACCCGGTCGGCAAACAAATTCTCGTCCC
TGATTTTTCACCACCCCCTGACCGCGAATGGTGAGATTGAGAATATAACCTTTCATTCCCAGCGGTCGGT
CGATAAAAAAATCGAGATAACCGTTGGCCTCAATCGGCGTTAAACCCGCCACCAGATGGGCATTAAACGA
GTATCCCGGCAGCAGGGGATCATTTTGCGCTTCAGCCATACTTTTCATACTCCCGCCATTCAGAGAAGAA
ACCAATTGTCCATATTGCATCAGACATTGCCGTCACTGCGTCTTTTACTGGCTCTTCTCGCTAACCAAAC
CGGTAACCCCGCTTATTAAAAGCATTCTGTAACAAAGCGGGACCAAAGCCATGACAAAAACGCGTAACAA
AAGTGTCTATAATCACGGCAGAAAAGTCCACATTGATTATTTGCACGGCGTCACACTTTGCTATGCCATA
GCATTTTTATCCATAAGATTAGCGGATCCTACCTGACGCTTTTTATCGCAACTCTCTACTGTTTCTCCAT
TACTAGAGTCACACAGGACTACTAGATGAATGAAACCGATCCTGATCTGGAACTGCTGAAACGTATTGGT
AATAATGATGCACAGGCCGTTAAAGAAATGGTTACCCGTAAACTGCCTCGTCTGCTGGCACTGGCAAGTC
GCCTGCTGGGTGATGCAGATGAAGCACGTGATATTGCACAAGAAAGTTTTCTGCGCATTTGGAAACAGGC
AGCAAGCTGGCGTAGCGAACAGGCACGTTTTGATACCTGGCTGCATCGTGTTGCACTGAATCTGTGTTAT
GATCGTCTGCGTCGTCGTAAAGAACATGTGCCGGTTGATAGCGAACATGCCTGTGAAGTGGATGCTTGCA
TCTCGGGAGATAGTTTGATCAGCTTGGCGAGCACAGGGAAAAGAGTTCCTATTAAGGATTTGTTAGGCGA
AAAAGATTTTGAAATATGGGCAATTAATGAACAGACGATGAAGCTGGAATCAGCTAAAGTTAGTCGTGTA
TTTTGTACCGGCAAAAAGCTAGTCTATACTCTAAAAACTCGACTAGGTAGAACTATCAAGGCAACAGCAA
ATCATAGATTTTTAACTATTGATGGTTGGAAAAGATTAGATGAGCTATCTTTAAAAGAGCATATTGCTCT
ACCCCGTAAACTAGAATAATAATACTAGAGCTCGGTACCAAATTCCAGAAAAGAGGCCTCCCGAAAGGGG
GGCCTTTTTTCGTTTTGGTCCTACTAGAGGCTATGCCATAGCATTTTTATCCATAAGATTAGCGGATCCT
ACCTGACGCTTTTTATCGCAACTCTCTACTGTTTCTCCATTACTAGAGTCACACAGGAAAGTACTAGATG
GAAGCAGTATTAAATTACAATCACAGAATTGTAAATATTGAAGCTGTGTCAGAAACAATCGATGTTTATG
ATATTGAGGTTCCCCACACCCACAATTTTGCTTTGGCAAGCGGAGTGTTTGTCCATAACAGTGCAAAATT
TGCAGCAAGTGATGAACAGCCTGCACAGGCAAGCCGTGATCTGGGTAAACTGCTGGGTCAGCTGCCGGAT
CGTCAGCGTCTGCCGATTGTTCATGTTAAACTGGAAGGTCTGAGCGTTGAAGAAACCGCACAGATTACCG
GTCTGAGCAGCAGCGCAGTTAAAGTTGGTATTCATCGTGGTCTGAAAGCACTGGGCAAACTGATTCGTGG
TAAAGGTCATGATGAAGATCGTTAATAATACTAGAGCCAGGCATCAAATAAAACGAAAGGCTCAGTCGAA
AGACTGGGCCTTTCGTTTTATCTGTTGTTTGTCGGTGAACGCTCTCTACTAGAGTCACACTGGCTCACCT
TCGGGTGGGCCTTTCTGCGTTTATATACTAGAGGGACCAAAACGAAAAAAGACGCTTTTCAGCGTCTTAT
TGTTCGTCTTTGGTACCGAGCTAGTATTATTGCAGAAAGCCATCCCGTCCCTGGCGAATATCACGCGGTG
ACCAGTTAAACTCTCGGCGAAAAAGCGTCGAAAAGTGGTTACTGTCGCTGAATCCACAGCGATAGGCGAT
GTCAGTAACGCTGGCCTCGCTGTGGCGTAGCAGATGTCGGGCTTTCATCAGTCGCAGGCGGTTCAGGTAT
CGCTGAGGCGTCAGTCCCGTTTGCTGCTTAAGCTGCCGATGTAGCGTACGCAGTGAAAGAGAAAATTGAT
CCGCCACGGCATCCCAATTCACCTCATCGGCAAAATGGTCCTCCAGCCAGGCCAGAAGCAAGTTGAGACG
TGATGCGCTGTTTTCCAGGTTCTCCTGCAAACTGCTTTTACGCAGCAAGAGCAGTAATTGCATAAACAAG
ATCTCGCGACTGGCGGTCGAGGGTAAATCATTTTCCCCTTCCTGCTGTTCCATCTGTGCAACCAGCTGTC
GCACCTGCTGCAATACGCTGTGGTTAACGCGCCAGTGAGACGGATACTGCCCATCCAGCTCTTGTGGCAG
CAACTGATTCAGCCCGGCGAGAAACTGAAATCGATCCGGCGAGCGATACAGCACATTGGTCAGACACAGA
TTATCGGTATGTTCATACAGATGCCGATCATGATCGCGTACGAAACAGACCGTGCCACCGGTGATGGTAT
AGGGCTGCCCATTAAACACATGAATACCCGTGCCATGTTCGACAATCACAATTTCATGAAAATCATGATG
ATGTTCAGGAAAATCCGCCTGCGGGAGCCGGGGTTCTATCGCCACGGACGCGTTACCGGACGGAAAAAAA
TCCACACTATGTAATACGGTCATTTGGGCTCCCTCTAGTAGCTAGCATAATACCTAGGACTGAGCTAGCT
GTAAACTCTAGTATCACACTGGCTCACCTTCGGGTGGGCCTTTCTGCGTTTATATACTAGAGAGACCTTT
ACGCCGCTGGAGCAGGAATGCGGTGAGCATCACATCACCACAATTCAGCAAATTGTGAACATCATCACGT
TCATCTTTCCCTGGTTGCCAATGGCCCATTTTCCTGTCAGTAACGAGAAGGTCGCGAATTGAGGCGCTTT
TTAGACTGGTCGTATACTAGAGATTAAAGAGGAGAAATACTAGATGGCACGTGTTAGCGGTGCAGCAGCA
GCCGAAGCAGCACTGATGCGTGCACTGTATGATGAACATGCAGCAGTTCTGTGGCGTTATGCACTGCGTC
TGACCGGTGATGCAGCACAGGCAGAAGATGTTGTTCAAGAAACCCTGCTGCGTGCATGGCAGCATCCGGA
AGTTATTGGTGATACCGCACGTCCGGCACGCGCATGGCTGTTTACCGTTGCACGTAATATGATTATTGAT
GAACGTCGTAGCGCACGTTTTCGTAATGTTGTTGGTAGCACCGATAATCCGTGTTGTCTGGTTGGTAGCA
GCGAAATCATTACCCGTAATTATGGTAAAACCACCATCAAAGAAGTGGTCGAGATCTTCGATAACGACAA
AAACATTCAGGTGCTGGCCTTTAATACCCATACCGATAATATTGAATGGGCACCGATTAAAGCAGCACAG
CTGACCCGTCCGAATGCAGAACTGGTTGAACTGGAAATTGATACCCTGCATGGTGTTAAAACCATTCGTT
GTACACCGGATCATCCTGTGTATACCAAAAATCGTGGTTATGTTCGTGCAGATGAACTGACCGATGATGA
TGAACTGGTGGTTGCAATTTAATAATACTAGAGAGGAAACACAGAAAAAAGCCCGCACCTGACAGTGCGG
GCTTTTTTTTTCGACCAAAGGTACTAGAGGACCTTTACGCCGCTGGAGCAGGAATGCGGTGAGCATCACA
TCACCACAATTCAGCAAATTGTGAACATCATCACGTTCATCTTTCCCTGGTTGCCAATGGCCCATTTTCC
TGTCAGTAACGAGAAGGTCGCGAATTGAGGCGCTTTTTAGACTGGTCGTATACTAGAGTCACACAGGAAA
GTACTAGATGAGCTCCTCTTTACAATTGGCACCAGAAATAGAAAAGTTGCCTCAGAGTGATATTTACTGG
GACCCCATCGTTTCTATTACGGAGACTGGAGTCGAAGAGGTTTTTGATTTGACTGTGCCAGGACTACGTA
ACTTTGTCGCCAATGACATCATTGTACATAACAGCGATCTGACCCGTCCGGCACCGGATGAACAGCTGGA
AGCAAGCGCACAGAGCCGTCGTATGGCACAGGCACTGGATCAGCTGCCGGATCGTCAGCGTGAAGCAATT
GTTCTGCAGTATTATCAAGAACTGAGCAATACCGAAGCAGCAGCACTGATGCAAATTAGCGTTGAAGCCC
TGGAAAGCCTGCTGAGCCGTGCACGTCGTAATCTGCGTAGCCATCTGGCCGAAGCACCGGGTGCAGATCT
GAGCGGTCGTCGCAAACCGTAATAATACTAGAGCCAGGCATCAAATAAAACGAAAGGCTCAGTCGAAAGA
CTGGGCCTTTCGTTTTATCTGTTGTTTGTCGGTGAACGCTCTCTACTAGAGTCACACTGGCTCACCTTCG
GGTGGGCCTTTCTGCGTTTATATACTAGAGTTTATAGCTAGCTCAGCCCTTGGTACAATGCTAGCTACTA
GAGATTAAAGAGGAGAAATACTAGATGAAAAACATAAATGCCGACGACACATACAGAATAATTAATAAAA
TTAAAGCTTGTAGAAGCAATAATGATATTAATCAATGCTTATCTGATATGACTAAAATGGTACATTGTGA
ATATTATTTACTCGCGATCATTTATCCTCATTCTATGGTTAAATCTGATATTTCAATCCTAGATAATTAC
CCTAAAAAATGGAGGCAATATTATGATGACGCTAATTTAATAAAATATGATCCTATAGTAGATTATTCTA
ACTCCAATCATTCACCAATTAATTGGAATATATTTGAAAACAATGCTGTAAATAAAAAATCTCCAAATGT
AATTAAAGAAGCGAAAACATCAGGTCTTATCACTGGGTTTAGTTTCCCTATTCATACGGCTAACAATGGC
TTCGGAATGCTTAGTTTTGCACATTCAGAAAAAGACAACTATATAGATAGTTTATTTTTACATGCGTGTA
TGAACATACCATTAATTGTTCCTTCTCTAGTTGATAATTATCGAAAAATAAATATAGCAAATAATAAATC
AAACAACGATTTAACCAAAAGAGAAAAAGAATGTTTAGCGTGGGCATGCGAAGGAAAAAGCTCTTGGGAT
ATTTCAAAAATATTAGGTTGCAGTGAGCGTACTGTCACTTTCCATTTAACCAATGCGCAAATGAAACTCA
ATACAACAAACCGCTGCCAAAGTATTTCTAAAGCAATTTTAACAGGAGCAATTGATTGCCCATACTTTAA
AAATTAATAACACTGATAGTGCTAGTGTAGATCACTACTAGAGCCAGGCATCAAATAAAACGAAAGGCTC
AGTCGAAAGACTGGGCCTTTCGTTTTATCTGTTGTTTGTCGGTGAACGCTCTCTACTAGAGTCACACTGG
CTCACCTTCGGGTGGGCCTTTCTGCGTTTATATACTAGAGACCTGTAGGATCGTACAGGTTTACGCAAGA
AAATGGTTTGTTACTTTCGAATAAATACTAGAGTCACACAGGACTACTAGATGCAGCGTACCAATAGCCA
GGATGTTCTGAGCACCCGTGAAAGCCAGCTGCAGGCATTACTGCTGCAGGGTCTGGCAGGCGATACCTTT
GCATATCGTCAGTTTCTGACCGCACTGGCAGCACATATTCGTGGTTTTCTGCGTCGTCGTCTGCCGCAGC
ATCCGGCAGAAGTTGAAGATCTGCTGCAAGAAGTTCTGCTGGCAGTTCATAATGCACGTCATACCTATCA
GGCACGTCAGCCGCTGACCGCATGGGTTCAGGCAATTGCACGTTATAAACTGGCAGATCATCTGCGTAGC
CATGCACGTCGTGAAGCACGTCATGATCTGCTGGCAGGTGGTTGTTTTTCTGGAGATACATTAGTCGCTT
TAACTGATGGTCGTAGCGTTAGCTTTGAGCAATTGGTTGAAGAAGAAAAACAAGGAAAACAAAACTTTTG
TTATACCATCCGCCATGATGGTTCTATAGGGGTTGAAAAAATCATCAATGCCCGCAAAACAAAAACTAAT
GCGAAGGTAATCAAGGTTACGTTGGACAATGGTGAGTCTATTATTTGCACCCCGGATCATAAATTCATGT
TGCGGGATGGGAGCTACAAATGTGCGATGGATTTAACTCTCGATGATTCGTTAATGCCGTTACACCGAAA
AATTTCGACTACGGAAGATTCTGGTCATGCGTAATAATACTAGAGCTCGGTACCAAATTCCAGAAAAGAG
GCCTCCCGAAAGGGGGGCCTTTTTTCGTTTTGGTCCTACTAGAGACCTGTAGGATCGTACAGGTTTACGC
AAGAAAATGGTTTGTTACTTTCGAATAAATACTAGAGTCACACAGGACTACTAGATGGAAGCCAAAACCT
ATATCGGCAAACTGAAAAGCCGTAAAATTGTGAGCAACGAGGATACCTATGATATTCAGACCAGCACCCA
TAACTTTTTCGCCAATGATATTCTGGTGCATAATTCAGAGATCCAGAGCACACCGGATGAAGTTAATGCA
GCACTGGATCGTCTGCTGATTGCAGATGCACTGGCACAGCTGAGCGCAGAACATCGTGCAGTTATTCAGC
GTAGCTATTATCGTGGTTGGAGCACCGCACAGATTGCAACCGATCTGGGTATTGCAGAAGGCACCGTTAA
AAGCCGTCTGCATTATGCAGTTCGTGCCCTGCGCCTGACCCTGCAAGAACTGGGTGTTACCCGTTAATAA
TACTAGTAGCGGCCGCTGCAGGCTTCCTCGCTCACTGACTCGCTGCGCTCGGTCGTTCGGCTGCGGCGAG
CGGTATCAGCTCACTCAAAGGCGGTAATCTCGAGTCCCGTCAAGTCAGCGTAATGCTCTGCCAGTGTTAC
AACCAATTAACCAATTCTGATTAGAAAAACTCATCGAGCATCAAATGAAACTGCAATTTATTCATATCAG
GATTATCGATACCATATTTTTGAAAAAGCCGTTTCTGTAATGAAGGAGAAAACTCACCGAGGCAGTTCCA
TAGGATGGCAAGATCCTGGTATCGGTCTGCGATTCCGACTCGTCCAACATCAATACAACCTATTAATTTC
CCCTCGTCAAAAATAAGGTTATCAAGTGAGAAATCACCATGAGTGACGACTGAATCCGGTGAGAATGGCA
AAAGCTTATGCATTTCTTTCCAGACTTGTTCAACAGGCCAGCCATTACGCTCGTCATCAAAATCACTCGC
ATCAACCAAACCGTTATTCATTCGTGATTGCGCCTGAGCGAGACGAAATACGCGATCGCTGTTAAAAGGA
CAATTACAAACAGGAATCGAATGCAACCGGCGCAGGAACACTGCCAGCGCATCAACAATATTTTCACCTG
AATCAGGATATTCTTCTAATACCTGGAATGCTGTTTTCCCGGGGATCGCAGTGGTGAGTAACCATGCATC
ATCAGGAGTACGGATAAAATGCTTGATGGTCGGAAGAGGCATAAATTCCGTCAGCCAGTTTAGTCTGACC
ATCTCATCTGTAACATCATTGGCAACGCTACCTTTGCCATGTTTCAGAAACAACTCTGGCGCATCGGGCT
TCCCATACAATCGATAGATTGTCGCACCTGATTGCCCGACATTATCGCGAGCCCATTTATACCCATATAA
ATCAGCATCCATGTTGGAATTTAATCGCGGCCTGGAGCAAGACGTTTCCCGTTGAATATGGCTCATAACA
CCCCTTGTATTACTGTTTATGTAAGCAGACAGTTTTATTGTTCATGATGATATATTTTTATCTTGTGCAA
TGTAACATCAGAGATTTTGAGACACAACGTGGCTTTGTTGAATAAATCGAACTTTTGCTGAGTTGAAGGA
TCAGATCACGCATCTTCCCGACAACGCAGACCGTTCCGTGGCAAAGCAAAAGTTCAAAATCACCAACTGG
TCCACCTACAACAAAGCTCTCATCAACCGTGGCTCCCTCACTTTCTGGCTGGATGATGGGGCGATTCAGG
CCTGGTATGAGTCAGCAACACCTTCTTCACGAGGCAGACCTCAGCGCTAGCGGAGTGTATACTGGCTTAC
TATGTTGGCACTGATGAGGGTGTCAGTGAAGTGCTTCATGTGGCAGGAGAAAAAAGGCTGCACCGGTGCG
TCAGCAGAATATGTGATACAGGATATATTCCGCTTCCTCGCTCACTGACTCGCTACGCTCGGTCGTTCGA
CTGCGGCGAGCGGAAATGGCTTACGAACGGGGCGGAGATTTCCTGGAAGATGCCAGGAAGATACTTAACA
GGGAAGTGAGAGGGCCGCGGCAAAGCCGTTTTTCCATAGGCTCCGCCCCCTGACAAGCATCACGAAATCT
GACGCTCAAATCAGTGGTGGCGAAACCCGACAGGACTATAAAGATACCAGGCGTTTCCCCCTGGCGGCTC
CCTCGTGCGCTCTCCTGTTCCTGCCTTTCGGTTTACCGGTGTCATTCCGCTGTTATGGCCGCGTTTGTCT
CATTCCACGCCTGACACTCAGTTCCGGGTAGGCAGTTCGCTCCAAGCTGGACTGTATGCACGAACCCCCC
GTTCAGTCCGACCGCTGCGCCTTATCCGGTAACTATCGTCTTGAGTCCAACCCGGAAAGACATGCAAAAG
CACCACTGGCAGCAGCCACTGGTAATTGATTTAGAGGAGTTAGTCTTGAAGTCATGCGCCGGTTAAGGCT
AAACTGAAAGGACAAGTTTTGGTGACTGCGCTCCTCCAAGCCAGTTACCTCGGTTCAAAGAGTTGGTAGC
TCAGAGAACCTTCAAAAAACCGCCCTGCAAGGCGGTTTTTTCGTTTTCAGAGCAAGAGATTACGCGCAGA
CCAAAACGATCTCAAGAAGATCATCTTATTAAGGGGTCTGACGCTCAGTGGAACGAAAACTCACGTTAAG
GGATTTTGGTCATGAGATTATCAAAAAGGATCTTCACCTAGATCCTTTTAAATTAAAAATGAAGTTTTAA
ATCAATCTAAAGTATATATGAGTAAACTTGGTCTGACAGTTACCAATGCTTAATCAGTGAGGCACCTATC
TCAGCGATCTGTCTATTTCGTTCATCCATAGTTGCCTGACTCCCCGTCGTGTAGATAACTACGATACGGG
AGGGCTTACCATCTGGCCCCAGTGCTGCAATGATACCGCGAGACCCACGCTCACCGGCTCCAGATTTATC
AGCAATAAACCAGCCAGCCGGAAGGGCCGAGCGCAGAAGTGGTCCTGCAACTTTATCCGCCTCCATCCAG
TCTATTCCATGG
Features (pLannotate 1.2.2; 31 found; start..end, strand, type, name):
     73..116     -  terminator     bacterial terminator: putative bacterial transcription terminator
    119..140     +  misc_feature   BioBrick prefix: BioBrick prefix for parts that do not start with "ATG"
    141..1019    -  CDS            araC: L-arabinose regulatory protein; araC
   1046..1330    +  promoter       araBAD promoter: araBAD; promoter of the L-arabinose operon of E. coli; the araC regulatory gene is transcribed in the opposite direction (Guzman et al., 1995)
   1677..1976    +  CDS            dnaB (fragment): DNAB_SYNY3 - Experimental evidence at protein level: Swiss-Prot protein existence level 1. Participates in initiation and elongation during chromosome replication; it exhibits DNA-dependent ATPase activity. From Synechocystis sp. (strain PCC 6803 / Kazusa).
   2060..2140    +  promoter       araBAD promoter (fragment): araBAD; promoter of the L-arabinose operon of E. coli; the araC regulatory gene is transcribed in the opposite direction (Guzman et al., 1995)
   2171..2308    +  CDS            gyrB (fragment): GYRB_SYNY3 - Protein inferred from homology: Swiss-Prot protein existence level 3. A type II topoisomerase that negatively supercoils closed circular double-stranded (ds) DNA in an ATP-dependent manner to modulate DNA topology and maintain chromosomes in an underwound state. Negative supercoiling favors strand separation, and DNA replication, transcription, recombination and repair, all of which involve strand separation. Also able to catalyze the interconversion of other topological isomers of dsDNA rings, including catenanes and knotted rings. Type II topoisomerases break and join 2 DNA stra
   2309..2521    +  CDS            sigF (fragment): SIGF_AZOOP - Experimental evidence at transcript level: Swiss-Prot protein existence level 2. Sigma factors are initiation factors that promote the attachment of RNA polymerase to specific initiation sites and are then released. Extracytoplasmic function (ECF) sigma factors are held in an inactive form by a cognate anti-sigma factor (NrsF in this case) until they are released (Probable). Regulates expression of only a few genes (Dsui_0154 to Dsui_0159) in response to (hypo)chlorite, conferring resistance to reactive chlorine species (RCS) during oxic growth (PubMed:25968643). From Azospira ory
   2565..2636    +  terminator     rrnB T1 terminator: transcription terminator T1 from the E. coli rrnB gene
   2652..2679    +  terminator     T7Te terminator: phage T7 early transcription terminator
   2760..3593    -  CDS            rhaS: RHAS_ECOLI - Also known as rhaC2. Experimental evidence at protein level: Swiss-Prot protein existence level 1. Activates expression of the rhaBAD and rhaT operons. From Escherichia coli (strain K12).
   3611..3642    -  promoter       J23119 promoter (fragment): bacterial promoter (Registry of Standard Biological Parts BBa J23119)
   3661..3688    +  terminator     T7Te terminator: phage T7 early transcription terminator
   3746..3864    +  promoter       rhaB promoter: promoter of the E. coli rhaBAD operon, conferring tight induction with L-rhamnose and repression with D-glucose in the presence of RhaR and RhaS (Giacalone et al., 2006)
   3894..4175    +  CDS            sigL (fragment): SIGL_MYCTU - Experimental evidence at protein level: Swiss-Prot protein existence level 1. Sigma factors are initiation factors that promote the attachment of RNA polymerase to specific initiation sites and are then released. Extracytoplasmic function (ECF) sigma factors are held in an inactive form by an anti-sigma factor until released by regulated intramembrane proteolysis. Over-expression of SigL induces 19-28 genes including polyketide synthases, secreted and membrane proteins. Might play a minor role in regulating SigB. From Mycobacterium tuberculosis (strain ATCC 25618 / H37Rv).
   4622..4740    +  promoter       rhaB promoter: promoter of the E. coli rhaBAD operon, conferring tight induction with L-rhamnose and repression with D-glucose in the presence of RhaR and RhaS (Giacalone et al., 2006)
   4789..4935    +  CDS            dnaB (fragment): DNAB_SYNY3 - Experimental evidence at protein level: Swiss-Prot protein existence level 1. Participates in initiation and elongation during chromosome replication; it exhibits DNA-dependent ATPase activity. From Synechocystis sp. (strain PCC 6803 / Kazusa).
   5222..5293    +  terminator     rrnB T1 terminator: transcription terminator T1 from the E. coli rrnB gene
   5309..5336    +  terminator     T7Te terminator: phage T7 early transcription terminator
   5415..6164    +  CDS            luxR: LUXR_ALIFS - Experimental evidence at protein level: Swiss-Prot protein existence level 1. Transcriptional activator of the bioluminescence operon. Binds to the OHHL autoinducer. From Aliivibrio fischeri (Vibrio fischeri).
   6212..6283    +  terminator     rrnB T1 terminator: transcription terminator T1 from the E. coli rrnB gene
   6299..6326    +  terminator     T7Te terminator: phage T7 early transcription terminator
   6421..6762    +  CDS            sigF (fragment): SIGF_AZOOP - Experimental evidence at transcript level: Swiss-Prot protein existence level 2. Sigma factors are initiation factors that promote the attachment of RNA polymerase to specific initiation sites and are then released. Extracytoplasmic function (ECF) sigma factors are held in an inactive form by a cognate anti-sigma factor (NrsF in this case) until they are released (Probable). Regulates expression of only a few genes (Dsui_0154 to Dsui_0159) in response to (hypo)chlorite, conferring resistance to reactive chlorine species (RCS) during oxic growth (PubMed:25968643). From Azospira ory
   6754..7095    +  CDS            gyrB (fragment): GYRB_SYNY3 - Protein inferred from homology: Swiss-Prot protein existence level 3. A type II topoisomerase that negatively supercoils closed circular double-stranded (ds) DNA in an ATP-dependent manner to modulate DNA topology and maintain chromosomes in an underwound state. Negative supercoiling favors strand separation, and DNA replication, transcription, recombination and repair, all of which involve strand separation. Also able to catalyze the interconversion of other topological isomers of dsDNA rings, including catenanes and knotted rings. Type II topoisomerases break and join 2 DNA stra
   7394..7624    +  CDS            sigL (fragment): SIGL_MYCTU - Experimental evidence at protein level: Swiss-Prot protein existence level 1. Sigma factors are initiation factors that promote the attachment of RNA polymerase to specific initiation sites and are then released. Extracytoplasmic function (ECF) sigma factors are held in an inactive form by an anti-sigma factor until released by regulated intramembrane proteolysis. Over-expression of SigL induces 19-28 genes including polyketide synthases, secreted and membrane proteins. Might play a minor role in regulating SigB. From Mycobacterium tuberculosis (strain ATCC 25618 / H37Rv).
   7631..7651    +  misc_feature   BioBrick suffix: universal suffix for all parts
   7791..8606    -  CDS            KanR: aminoglycoside phosphotransferase; aph(3')-Ia; confers resistance to kanamycin in bacteria or G418 (Geneticin®) in eukaryotes
   8933..8959    +  misc_feature   bom (fragment): basis of mobility region from pBR322
   9058..9113    -  rep_origin     RSF ori (fragment): Plasmids containing the RSF 1030 origin of replication can be propagated in E. coli cells that contain additional plasmids with compatible origins.
   9201..9745    -  rep_origin     p15A ori: Plasmids containing the medium-copy-number p15A origin of replication can be propagated in E. coli cells that contain a second plasmid with the ColE1 origin.
   9911..10156   -  CDS            bla(M) (fragment): β-lactamase lacking the signal sequence; bla(M); allows cytosolic expression of β-lactamase
