[The description below was written by a language model from this plasmid's Addgene catalogue record and pLannotate feature annotations shown in this document.]
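Description:
pFP.E222 is a bacterial synthetic-biology plasmid built on the BioBrick vector pSB3K3 that carries the input layer of a three-input, three-output logic circuit for E. coli. It replicates from a p15A origin (listed as low copy) and is selected with kanamycin through the KanR aminoglycoside phosphotransferase gene. A short β-lactamase fragment is also annotated, but it appears to be a backbone remnant rather than a working marker. The catalogue gives a total size of 5,755 bp, whereas the sequenced record behind the feature table is 10,162 nt; the latter fits the summed inserts better, so the catalogue size figure should be treated with caution.

Between the BioBrick prefix and suffix sit three sensor modules, each with a constitutively expressed regulator and two copies of its cognate inducible promoter. AraC (divergently transcribed) controls P(araBAD), RhaS (from a J23101-type promoter) controls P(rhaBAD), and Vibrio fischeri LuxR (from J23115) controls P(lux2), so the expected inputs are arabinose, rhamnose and an acyl-homoserine lactone. Each promoter copy drives one half of an extracytoplasmic-function (ECF) sigma factor fused to a split-intein half, and the units are insulated by L3S2P21, ECK120033737 and B0015 terminators. The halves are distributed across the inputs:

- Arabinose yields ECF20-N/M86-N and SspGyrB-C/ECF16-C.
- Rhamnose yields ECF17-N/NrdJ-1-N and M86-C/ECF20-C.
- The lux input yields ECF16-N/SspGyrB-N and NrdJ-1-C/ECF17-C.

Orthogonal intein trans-splicing should therefore reconstitute a complete sigma factor only when its particular pair of inducers is present, giving three two-input AND gates: ECF20 (arabinose and rhamnose), ECF16 (arabinose and lux) and ECF17 (rhamnose and lux). No ECF-responsive output promoters or reporters are recorded on this plasmid, so they are presumably supplied separately. The dnaB, gyrB, sigF and sigL annotations are homology hits to the intein and ECF segments.
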