Addgene plasmid #138248: pFP.E222
Purpose: Three input / three output logic circuit plasmid - Expresses different intein split ECFs from different inducible promoters
Depositing lab: Baojun Wang. Depositing organization: University of Edinburgh. Publication: An expanded library of orthogonal split inteins enables modular multi-peptide assemblies. Pinto F, Thornton EL, Wang B. Nat Commun. 2020 Mar 23;11(1):1529. doi: 10.1038/s41467-020-15272-2. PubMed 32251274.
Backbone
  Vector backbone: pSB3K3
  Backbone manufacturer: BioBrick vector, IGEM registry
  Backbone size w/o insert (bp): 3252
  Total vector size (bp): 5755
  Vector type: Bacterial Expression, Synthetic Biology
Growth in bacteria
  Bacterial resistance: Kanamycin, 50 μg/mL
  Growth temperature: 37°C
  Growth strain: DH5alpha
  Copy number: Low Copy
Gene/Insert 1
  Gene/Insert name: araC
  Insert size (bp): 930
  Entrez Gene: araC (a.k.a. b0064, ECK0065)
  Promoter: iPC
  Cloning method: Gibson Cloning
  Sequencing primers: 5′ VF2 - TGCCACCTGACGTCTAAGAA
Gene/Insert 2
  Gene/Insert name: ECF20.N.(VDA).M86.N2
  Species: Synthetic
  Insert size (bp): 624
  Promoter: P(araBAD)
  Cloning method: Gibson Cloning
  Sequencing primers: 5′ araC_F2 - AACCCACTGGTGATACCATTCG
Gene/Insert 3
  Gene/Insert name: Terminator (alt name: L3S2P21)
  Species: Synthetic
  Insert size (bp): 61
Gene/Insert 4
  Gene/Insert name: SspGyrB.C2.(SAK).ECF16.C
  Species: Synthetic
  Insert size (bp): 378
  Promoter: P(araBAD)
  Cloning method: Gibson Cloning
  Sequencing primers: 5′ (P484)_E20N.M86.F - AGCGAACATGCCTGTGAAGTGGATGCTTGCATCTCGGGAGATAGTTTGATCAGC
Gene/Insert 5
  Gene/Insert name: Terminator (alt name: B0015)
  Species: Synthetic
  Insert size (bp): 129
Gene/Insert 6
  Gene/Insert name: rhaS (alt names: b3905; ECK3898; rhaC2)
  Species: Escherichia coli str. K-12 substr. MG1655
  Insert size (bp): 837
  GenBank ID: NP_418341.1
  Promoter: iJ23101
  Cloning method: Gibson Cloning
  Sequencing primers: 5′ (P768)_SspGyrB.ECF16.F - TTTGTCCATAACAGTGCAAAATTTGCAGCAAGTGATGAACAGC
Gene/Insert 7
  Gene/Insert name: ECF17.N.(NPC).NrdJ-1.N2
  Species: Synthetic
  Insert size (bp): 609
  Promoter: P(rhaBAD)
  Cloning method: Gibson Cloning
  Sequencing primers: 5′ rhaS_F - GGATACTGCCCATCCAGCTC
Gene/Insert 8
  Gene/Insert name: Terminator (alt name: ECK120033737)
  Species: Synthetic
  Insert size (bp): 57
Gene/Insert 9
  Gene/Insert name: M86.C2.(SDL).ECF20.C
  Species: Synthetic
  Insert size (bp): 435
  Promoter: P(rhaBAD)
  Cloning method: Gibson Cloning
  Sequencing primers: 5′ (P769)_NrdJ-1.N.FII - AATCCGTGTTGTCTGGTTGGTAGCAGC
Gene/Insert 10
  Gene/Insert name: Terminator (alt name: B0015)
  Insert size (bp): 129
Gene/Insert 11
  Gene/Insert name: luxR (alt name: VFA0925)
  Species: Vibrio fischeri ES114
  Insert size (bp): 753
  GenBank ID: YP_206883.1
  Promoter: J23115
  Cloning method: Gibson Cloning
  Sequencing primers: 5′ (P493)_E20C.F - ACCCGTCCGGCACCGGATGAACAGCTGGAAGC
Gene/Insert 12
  Gene/Insert name: Terminator (alt name: B0015)
  Species: Synthetic
  Insert size (bp): 129
Gene/Insert 13
  Gene/Insert name: ECF16.N.(AGG).SspGyrB.N2
  Species: Synthetic
  Insert size (bp): 684
  Promoter: P(lux2)
  Cloning method: Gibson Cloning
  Sequencing primers: 5′ LuxR_seq.F - CAGTGAGCGTACTGTCACTTTCC
Gene/Insert 14
  Gene/Insert name: Terminator (alt name: L3S2P21)
  Species: Synthetic
  Insert size (bp): 61
Gene/Insert 15
  Gene/Insert name: NrdJ-1.C2.(SEI).ECF17.C
  Species: Synthetic
  Insert size (bp): 363
  Promoter: P(lux2)
  Cloning method: Gibson Cloning
  Sequencing primers: 5′ LuxR_seq.F - CAGTGAGCGTACTGTCACTTTCC; 3′ VR - ATTACCGCCTTTGAGTGAGC
Terms and licenses: Academic/Nonprofit Terms; Industry Terms: Not Available to Industry
How to cite: pFP.E222 was a gift from Baojun Wang (Addgene plasmid # 138248 ; http://n2t.net/addgene:138248 ; RRID:Addgene_138248)
